>Addgene plasmid #125978 | 157_pAAV-ProD2-CatCh-GFP-WPRE | depositor full sequence | sequence record 241114 | 157_pAAV-ProD2-CatCh-GFP-WPRE sequence 6179 bps
CCTGCAGGCAGCTGCGCGCTCGCTCGCTCACTGAGGCCGCCCGGGCGTCGGGCGACCTTTGGTCGCCCGG
CCTCAGTGAGCGAGCGAGCGCGCAGAGAGGGAGTGGCCAACTCCATCACTAGGGGTTCCTGCGGCCGCAC
GCGTACGCGTATCCTGGGGTTTAAACAGGACTAGGTCCACTGGGAGAAGAGGAAGTCAAACAGGACTAGT
CATCGATAGGCTAGCCAGCTTAATTAATCAGATCCCTTCCAGCATGACAATACCAGGTTTTCAAGGGCCC
TAGAACTATGAGATGGTAAAGTGATGCCCCCAGATGTCCTACTCACAGCACATGCAGCTGCTTCTCTCTC
CCGGCTCTCCCCTCAAGAGGCAGCTATGCACAGGAATAGTCTAATAATCCCAAAGTCACCTAAATACTAA
TACAATTAAGACTGTAACAGTTAATCCCAGACAGCACTCTGGGCGGGGCTAGTCTCGTACATGGAAAGGT
CAGTGAAAGCCTCTATCCTCACATGGTCCTGCTGGAGTTAGTAGAGGGTATATAATGGAAGCTCGACTTC
CAGCTATCACATCCACTGTGTTGTTGTGAACTGGAATCCACTATAGGCCAGGATCCGGATCCGCCACCAT
GGATTATGGAGGCGCCCTGAGTGCCGTTGGGCGCGAGCTGCTATTTGTAACGAACCCAGTAGTCGTCAAT
GGCTCTGTACTTGTGCCTGAGGACCAGTGTTACTGCGCGGGCTGGATTGAGTCGCGTGGCACAAACGGTG
CCCAAACGGCGTCGAACGTGCTGCAATGGCTTGCTGCTGGCTTCTCCATCCTACTGCTTATGTTTTACGC
CTACCAAACATGGAAGTCAACCTGCGGCTGGGAGGAGATCTATGTGTGCGCTATCGAGATGGTCAAGGTG
ATTCTCGAGTTCTTCTTCGAGTTTAAGAACCCGTCCATGCTGTATCTAGCCACAGGCCACCGCGTCCAGT
GGTTGCGTTACGCCGAGTGGCTTCTCACCTGCCCGGTCATTTGCATTCACCTGTCAAACCTGACGGGCTT
GTCCAACGACTACAGCAGGCGCACCATGGGTCTGCTTGTGTCTGATATTGGCACAATTGTGTGGGGCGCC
ACTTCCGCCATGGCCACCGGATACGTCAAGGTCATCTTCTTCTGCCTGGGTCTGTGTTATGGTGCTAACA
CGTTCTTTCACGCTGCCAAGGCCTACATCGAGGGTTACCACACCGTGCCGAAGGGCCGGTGTCGCCAGGT
GGTGACTGGCATGGCTTGGCTCTTCTTCGTATCATGGGGTATGTTCCCCATCCTGTTCATCCTCGGCCCC
GAGGGCTTCGGCGTCCTGAGCGTGTACGGCTCCACCGTCGGCCACACCATCATTGACCTGATGTCGAAGA
ACTGCTGGGGTCTGCTCGGCCACTACCTGCGCGTGCTGATCCACGAGCATATCCTCATCCACGGCGACAT
TCGCAAGACCACCAAATTGAACATTGGTGGCACTGAGATTGAGGTCGAGACGCTGGTGGAGGACGAGGCC
GAGGCTGGCGCGGTACCCATGGTGAGCAAGGGCGAGGAGCTGTTCACCGGGGTGGTGCCCATCCTGGTCG
AGCTGGACGGCGACGTAAACGGCCACAAGTTCAGCGTGTCCGGCGAGGGCGAGGGCGATGCCACCTACGG
CAAGCTGACCCTGAAGTTCATCTGCACCACCGGCAAGCTGCCCGTGCCCTGGCCCACCCTCGTGACCACC
CTGACCTACGGCGTGCAGTGCTTCAGCCGCTACCCCGACCACATGAAGCAGCACGACTTCTTCAAGTCCG
CCATGCCCGAAGGCTACGTCCAGGAGCGCACCATCTTCTTCAAGGACGACGGCAACTACAAGACCCGCGC
CGAGGTGAAGTTCGAGGGCGACACCCTGGTGAACCGCATCGAGCTGAAGGGCATCGACTTCAAGGAGGAC
GGCAACATCCTGGGGCACAAGCTGGAGTACAACTACAACAGCCACAACGTCTATATCATGGCCGACAAGC
AGAAGAACGGCATCAAGGTGAACTTCAAGATCCGCCACAACATCGAGGACGGCAGCGTGCAGCTCGCCGA
CCACTACCAGCAGAACACCCCCATCGGCGACGGCCCCGTGCTGCTGCCCGACAACCACTACCTGAGCACC
CAGTCCGCCCTGAGCAAAGACCCCAACGAGAAGCGCGATCACATGGTCCTGCTGGAGTTCGTGACCGCCG
CCGGGATCACTCTCGGCATGGACGAGCTGTACAAGTGATAAGAATTCGATATCAAGCTTATCGATAATCA
ACCTCTGGATTACAAAATTTGTGAAAGATTGACTGGTATTCTTAACTATGTTGCTCCTTTTACGCTATGT
GGATACGCTGCTTTAATGCCTTTGTATCATGCTATTGCTTCCCGTATGGCTTTCATTTTCTCCTCCTTGT
ATAAATCCTGGTTGCTGTCTCTTTATGAGGAGTTGTGGCCCGTTGTCAGGCAACGTGGCGTGGTGTGCAC
TGTGTTTGCTGACGCAACCCCCACTGGTTGGGGCATTGCCACCACCTGTCAGCTCCTTTCCGGGACTTTC
GCTTTCCCCCTCCCTATTGCCACGGCGGAACTCATCGCCGCCTGCCTTGCCCGCTGCTGGACAGGGGCTC
GGCTGTTGGGCACTGACAATTCCGTGGTGTTGTCGGGGAAATCATCGTCCTTTCCTTGGCTGCTCGCCTA
TGTTGCCACCTGGATTCTGCGCGGGACGTCCTTCTGCTACGTCCCTTCGGCCCTCAATCCAGCGGACCTT
CCTTCCCGCGGCCTGCTGCCGGCTCTGCGGCCTCTTCCGCGTCTTCGCCTTCGCCCTCAGACGAGTCGGA
TCTCCCTTTGGGCCGCCTCCCCGCATCGATACCGAGCGCTGCTCGAGAGATCTACGGGTGGCATCCCTGT
GACCCCTCCCCAGTGCCTCTCCTGGCCCTGGAAGTTGCCACTCCAGTGCCCACCAGCCTTGTCCTAATAA
AATTAAGTTGCATCATTTTGTCTGACTAGGTGTCCTTCTATAATATTATGGGGTGGAGGGGGGTGGTATG
GAGCAAGGGGCAAGTTGGGAAGACAACCTGTAGGGCCTGCGGGGTCTATTGGGAACCAAGCTGGAGTGCA
GTGGCACAATCTTGGCTCACTGCAATCTCCGCCTCCTGGGTTCAAGCGATTCTCCTGCCTCAGCCTCCCG
AGTTGTTGGGATTCCAGGCATGCATGACCAGGCTCAGCTAATTTTTGTTTTTTTGGTAGAGACGGGGTTT
CACCATATTGGCCAGGCTGGTCTCCAACTCCTAATCTCAGGTGATCTACCCACCTTGGCCTCCCAAATTG
CTGGGATTACAGGCGTGAACCACTGCTCCCTTCCCTGTCCTTCTGATTTTGTAGGTAACCACGTGCGGAC
CGAGCGGCCGCAGGAACCCCTAGTGATGGAGTTGGCCACTCCCTCTCTGCGCGCTCGCTCGCTCACTGAG
GCCGGGCGACCAAAGGTCGCCCGACGCCCGGGCTTTGCCCGGGCGGCCTCAGTGAGCGAGCGAGCGCGCA
GCTGCCTGCAGGGGCGCCTGATGCGGTATTTTCTCCTTACGCATCTGTGCGGTATTTCACACCGCATA
[142 nt withheld, positions 3639-3780]
C
[141 nt withheld, positions 3782-3922]
CCTTTGACGTTGGAGTCCACGTTCTTT
[37 nt withheld, positions 3950-3986]
ACCCTATCTCGGGCTATTCTTTTGATTTATAAGGGATTTTGCCGATTTCGGCCTATTGGTTAAAAAATGA
GCTGATTTAACAAAAATTTAACGCGAATTTTAACAAAATATTAACGTTTACAATTTTATGGTGCACTCTC
AGTACAATCTGCTCTGATGCCGCATAGTTAAGCCAGCCCCGACACCCGCCAACACCCGCTGACGCGCCCT
GACGGGCTTGTCTGCTCCCGGCATCCGCTTACAGACAAGCTGTGACCGTCTCCGGGAGCTGCATGTGTCA
GAGGTTTTCACCGTCATCACCGAAACGCGCGAGACGAAAGGGCCTCGTGATACGCCTATTTTTATAGGTT
AATGTCATGATAATAATGGTTTCTTAGACGTCAGGTGGCACTTTTCGGGGAAATGTGCGCGGAACCCCTA
TTTGTTTATTTTTCTAAATACATTCAAATATGTATCCGCTCATGAGACAATAACCCTGATAAATGCTTCA
ATAATATTGAAAAAGGAAGAGTATGAGTATTCAACATTTCCGTGTCGCCCTTATTCCCTTTTTTGCGGCA
TTTTGCCTTCCTGTTTTTGCTCACCCAGAAACGCTGGTGAAAGTAAAAGATGCTGAAGATCAGTTGGGTG
CACGAGTGGGTTACATCGAACTGGATCTCAACAGCGGTAAGATCCTTGAGAGTTTTCGCCCCGAAGAACG
TTTTCCAATGATGAGCACTTTTAAAGTTCTGCTATGTGGCGCGGTATTATCCCGTATTGACGCCGGGCAA
GAGCAACTCGGTCGCCGCATACACTATTCTCAGAATGACTTGGTTGAGTACTCACCAGTCACAGAAAAGC
ATCTTACGGATGGCATGACAGTAAGAGAATTATGCAGTGCTGCCATAACCATGAGTGATAACACTGCGGC
CAACTTACTTCTGACAACGATCGGAGGACCGAAGGAGCTAACCGCTTTTTTGCACAACATGGGGGATCAT
GTAACTCGCCTTGATCGTTGGGAACCGGAGCTGAATGAAGCCATACCAAACGACGAGCGTGACACCACGA
TGCCTGTAGCAATGGCAACAACGTTGCGCAAACTATTAACTGGCGAACTACTTACTCTAGCTTCCCGGCA
ACAATTAATAGACTGGATGGAGGCGGATAAAGTTGCAGGACCACTTCTGCGCTCGGCCCTTCCGGCTGGC
TGGTTTATTGCTGATAAATCTGGAGCCGGTGAGCGTGGGTCTCGCGGTATCATTGCAGCACTGGGGCCAG
ATGGTAAGCCCTCCCGTATCGTAGTTATCTACACGACGGGGAGTCAGGCAACTATGGATGAACGAAATAG
ACAGATCGCTGAGATAGGTGCCTCACTGATTAAGCATTGGTAACTGTCAGACCAAGTTTACTCATATATA
CTTTAGATTGATTTAAAACTTCATTTTTAATTTAAAAGGATCTAGGTGAAGATCCTTTTTGATAATCTCA
TGACCAAAATCCCTTAACGTGAGTTTTCGTTCCACTGAGCGTCAGACCCCGTAGAAAAGATCAAAGGATC
TTCTTGAGATCCTTTTTTTCTGCGCGTAATCTGCTGCTTGCAAACAAAAAAACCACCGCTACCAGCGGTG
GTTTGTTTGCCGGATCAAGAGCTACCAACTCTTTTTCCGAAGGTAACTGGCTTCAGCAGAGCGCAGATAC
CAAATACTGTCCTTCTAGTGTAGCCGTAGTTAGGCCACCACTTCAAGAACTCTGTAGCACCGCCTACATA
CCTCGCTCTGCTAATCCTGTTACCAGTGGCTGCTGCCAGTGGCGATAAGTCGTGTCTTACCGGGTTGGAC
TCAAGACGATAGTTACCGGATAAGGCGCAGCGGTCGGGCTGAACGGGGGGTTCGTGCACACAGCCCAGCT
TGGAGCGAACGACCTACACCGAACTGAGATACCTACAGCGTGAGCTATGAGAAAGCGCCACGCTTCCCGA
AGGGAGAAAGGCGGACAGGTATCCGGTAAGCGGCAGGGTCGGAACAGGAGAGCGCACGAGGGAGCTTCCA
GGGGGAAACGCCTGGTATCTTTATAGTCCTGTCGGGTTTCGCCACCTCTGACTTGAGCGTCGATTTTTGT
GATGCTCGTCAGGGGGGCGGAGCCTATGGAAAAACGCCAGCAACGCGGCCTTTTTACGGTTCCTGGCCTT
TTGCTGGCCTTTTGCTCACATGT
Features (pLannotate 1.2.2; 17 found; start..end, strand, type, name):
     12..39      +  repeat_region  AAV2 ITR (fragment): inverted terminal repeat of adeno-associated virus serotype 2 inverted
     68..95      +  repeat_region  AAV2 ITR (fragment): inverted terminal repeat of adeno-associated virus serotype 2 inverted
    509..529     +  CDS            VC155 (fragment): C-terminal fragment of mVenus for use in bimolecular fluorescence complementation (BiFC) (Kodama and Hu, 2010)
    532..563     +  promoter       minP: minimal TATA-box promoter with low basal activity
    629..1554    +  CDS            ChR2 (fragment): N-terminal fragment of channelrhodopsin-2 from the alga Chlamydomonas reinhardtii (Nagel et al., 2003) blue light-activated cation channel
   1559..2275    +  CDS            EGFP: EGFP is a basic (constitutively fluorescent) green fluorescent protein published in 1996, derived from Aequorea victoria. It is reported to be a rapidly-maturing weak dimer with moderate acid sensitivity.
   2282..2306    +  misc_feature   MCS (fragment): pBluescript multiple cloning site
   2306..2894    +  misc_feature   WPRE: woodchuck hepatitis virus posttranscriptional regulatory element
   2926..3402    +  polyA_signal   hGH poly(A) signal: human growth hormone polyadenylation signal
   3442..3582    +  repeat_region  AAV2 ITR: inverted terminal repeat of adeno-associated virus serotype 2 inverted
   3587..3638    -  misc_feature   bom (fragment): basis of mobility region from pBR322
   3657..4037    +  rep_origin     M13 ori (sequence partly withheld): M13 bacteriophage origin of replication; arrow indicates direction of (+) strand synthesis
   4113..4162    -  misc_feature   bom (fragment): basis of mobility region from pBR322
   4264..4299    -  CDS            rop (fragment): Rop protein, which maintains plasmids at low copy number; rop
   4394..4498    +  promoter       AmpR promoter: bla
   4499..5359    +  CDS            AmpR: β-lactamase; bla; confers resistance to ampicillin, carbenicillin, and related antibiotics
   5530..6118    +  rep_origin     ori: high-copy-number ColE1/pMB1/pBR322/pUC origin of replication
