>Addgene plasmid #125978 | 157_pAAV-ProD2-CatCh-GFP-WPRE | addgene full sequence | sequence record 256674 | Addgene NGS Result
GCGGCCGCACGCGTATCCTGGGGTTTAAACAGGACTAGGTCCACTGGGAGAAGAGGAAGTCAAACAGGAC
TAGTCATCGATAGGCTAGCCAGCTTAATTAATCAGATCCCTTCCAGCATGACAATACCAGGTTTTCAAGG
GCCCTAGAACTATGAGATGGTAAAGTGATGCCCCCAGATGTCCTACTCACAGCACATGCAGCTGCTTCTC
TCTCCCGGCTCTCCCCTCAAGAGGCAGCTATGCACAGGAATAGTCTAATAATCCCAAAGTCACCTAAATA
CTAATACAATTAAGACTGTAACAGTTAATCCCAGACAGCACTCTGGGCGGGGCTAGTCTCGTACATGGAA
AGGTCAGTGAAAGCCTCTATCCTCACATGGTCCTGCTGGAGTTAGTAGAGGGTATATAATGGAAGCTCGA
CTTCCAGCTATCACATCCACTGTGTTGTTGTGAACTGGAATCCACTATAGGCCAGGATCCGCCACCATGG
ATTATGGAGGCGCCCTGAGTGCCGTTGGGCGCGAGCTGCTATTTGTAACGAACCCAGTAGTCGTCAATGG
CTCTGTACTTGTGCCTGAGGACCAGTGTTACTGCGCGGGCTGGATTGAGTCGCGTGGCACAAACGGTGCC
CAAACGGCGTCGAACGTGCTGCAATGGCTTGCTGCTGGCTTCTCCATCCTACTGCTTATGTTTTACGCCT
ACCAAACATGGAAGTCAACCTGCGGCTGGGAGGAGATCTATGTGTGCGCTATCGAGATGGTCAAGGTGAT
TCTCGAGTTCTTCTTCGAGTTTAAGAACCCGTCCATGCTGTATCTAGCCACAGGCCACCGCGTCCAGTGG
TTGCGTTACGCCGAGTGGCTTCTCACCTGCCCGGTCATTTGCATTCACCTGTCAAACCTGACGGGCTTGT
CCAACGACTACAGCAGGCGCACCATGGGTCTGCTTGTGTCTGATATTGGCACAATTGTGTGGGGCGCCAC
TTCCGCCATGGCCACCGGATACGTCAAGGTCATCTTCTTCTGCCTGGGTCTGTGTTATGGTGCTAACACG
TTCTTTCACGCTGCCAAGGCCTACATCGAGGGTTACCACACCGTGCCGAAGGGCCGGTGTCGCCAGGTGG
TGACTGGCATGGCTTGGCTCTTCTTCGTATCATGGGGTATGTTCCCCATCCTGTTCATCCTCGGCCCCGA
GGGCTTCGGCGTCCTGAGCGTGTACGGCTCCACCGTCGGCCACACCATCATTGACCTGATGTCGAAGAAC
TGCTGGGGTCTGCTCGGCCACTACCTGCGCGTGCTGATCCACGAGCATATCCTCATCCACGGCGACATTC
GCAAGACCACCAAATTGAACATTGGTGGCACTGAGATTGAGGTCGAGACGCTGGTGGAGGACGAGGCCGA
GGCTGGCGCGGTACCCATGGTGAGCAAGGGCGAGGAGCTGTTCACCGGGGTGGTGCCCATCCTGGTCGAG
CTGGACGGCGACGTAAACGGCCACAAGTTCAGCGTGTCCGGCGAGGGCGAGGGCGATGCCACCTACGGCA
AGCTGACCCTGAAGTTCATCTGCACCACCGGCAAGCTGCCCGTGCCCTGGCCCACCCTCGTGACCACCCT
GACCTACGGCGTGCAGTGCTTCAGCCGCTACCCCGACCACATGAAGCAGCACGACTTCTTCAAGTCCGCC
ATGCCCGAAGGCTACGTCCAGGAGCGCACCATCTTCTTCAAGGACGACGGCAACTACAAGACCCGCGCCG
AGGTGAAGTTCGAGGGCGACACCCTGGTGAACCGCATCGAGCTGAAGGGCATCGACTTCAAGGAGGACGG
CAACATCCTGGGGCACAAGCTGGAGTACAACTACAACAGCCACAACGTCTATATCATGGCCGACAAGCAG
AAGAACGGCATCAAGGTGAACTTCAAGATCCGCCACAACATCGAGGACGGCAGCGTGCAGCTCGCCGACC
ACTACCAGCAGAACACCCCCATCGGCGACGGCCCCGTGCTGCTGCCCGACAACCACTACCTGAGCACCCA
GTCCGCCCTGAGCAAAGACCCCAACGAGAAGCGCGATCACATGGTCCTGCTGGAGTTCGTGACCGCCGCC
GGGATCACTCTCGGCATGGACGAGCTGTACAAGTGATAAGAATTCGATATCAAGCTTATCGATAATCAAC
CTCTGGATTACAAAATTTGTGAAAGATTGACTGGTATTCTTAACTATGTTGCTCCTTTTACGCTATGTGG
ATACGCTGCTTTAATGCCTTTGTATCATGCTATTGCTTCCCGTATGGCTTTCATTTTCTCCTCCTTGTAT
AAATCCTGGTTGCTGTCTCTTTATGAGGAGTTGTGGCCCGTTGTCAGGCAACGTGGCGTGGTGTGCACTG
TGTTTGCTGACGCAACCCCCACTGGTTGGGGCATTGCCACCACCTGTCAGCTCCTTTCCGGGACTTTCGC
TTTCCCCCTCCCTATTGCCACGGCGGAACTCATCGCCGCCTGCCTTGCCCGCTGCTGGACAGGGGCTCGG
CTGTTGGGCACTGACAATTCCGTGGTGTTGTCGGGGAAATCATCGTCCTTTCCTTGGCTGCTCGCCTATG
TTGCCACCTGGATTCTGCGCGGGACGTCCTTCTGCTACGTCCCTTCGGCCCTCAATCCAGCGGACCTTCC
TTCCCGCGGCCTGCTGCCGGCTCTGCGGCCTCTTCCGCGTCTTCGCCTTCGCCCTCAGACGAGTCGGATC
TCCCTTTGGGCCGCCTCCCCGCATCGATACCGAGCGCTGCTCGAGAGATCTACGGGTGGCATCCCTGTGA
CCCCTCCCCAGTGCCTCTCCTGGCCCTGGAAGTTGCCACTCCAGTGCCCACCAGCCTTGTCCTAATAAAA
TTAAGTTGCATCATTTTGTCTGACTAGGTGTCCTTCTATAATATTATGGGGTGGAGGGGGGTGGTATGGA
GCAAGGGGCAAGTTGGGAAGACAACCTGTAGGGCCTGCGGGGTCTATTGGGAACCAAGCTGGAGTGCAGT
GGCACAATCTTGGCTCACTGCAATCTCCGCCTCCTGGGTTCAAGCGATTCTCCTGCCTCAGCCTCCCGAG
TTGTTGGGATTCCAGGCATGCATGACCAGGCTCAGCTAATTTTTGTTTTTTTGGTAGAGACGGGGTTTCA
CCATATTGGCCAGGCTGGTCTCCAACTCCTAATCTCAGGTGATCTACCCACCTTGGCCTCCCAAATTGCT
GGGATTACAGGCGTGAACCACTGCTCCCTTCCCTGTCCTTCTGATTTTGTAGGTAACCACGTGCGGACCG
AGCGGCCGCAGGAACCCCTAGTGATGGAGTTGGCCACTCCCTCTCTGCGCGCTCGCTCGCTCACTGAGGC
CGGGCGACCAAAGGTCGCCCGACGCCCGGGCTTTGCCCGGGCGGCCTCAGTGAGCGAGCGAGCGCGCAGC
TGCCTGCAGGGGCGCCTGATGCGGTATTTTCTCCTTACGCATCTGTGCGGTATTTCACACCGCATA
[95 nt withheld, positions 3497-3591]
T
[46 nt withheld, positions 3593-3638]
C
[141 nt withheld, positions 3640-3780]
CCTTTGACGTTGGAGTCCACGTTCTTT
[37 nt withheld, positions 3808-3844]
ACTCTATCTCGGGCTATTCTTTTGATTTATAAGGGATTTTGCCGATTTCGGTCTATTGGTTAAAAAATGA
GCTGATTTAACAAAAATTTAACGCGAATTTTAACAAAATATTAACGTTTACAATTTTATGGTGCACTCTC
AGTACAATCTGCTCTGATGCCGCATAGTTAAGCCAGCCCCGACACCCGCCAACACCCGCTGACGCGCCCT
GACGGGCTTGTCTGCTCCCGGCATCCGCTTACAGACAAGCTGTGACCGTCTCCGGGAGCTGCATGTGTCA
GAGGTTTTCACCGTCATCACCGAAACGCGCGAGACGAAAGGGCCTCGTGATACGCCTATTTTTATAGGTT
AATGTCATGATAATAATGGTTTCTTAGACGTCAGGTGGCACTTTTCGGGGAAATGTGCGCGGAACCCCTA
TTTGTTTATTTTTCTAAATACATTCAAATATGTATCCGCTCATGAGACAATAACCCTGATAAATGCTTCA
ATAATATTGAAAAAGGAAGAGTATGAGTATTCAACATTTCCGTGTCGCCCTTATTCCCTTTTTTGCGGCA
TTTTGCCTTCCTGTTTTTGCTCACCCAGAAACGCTGGTGAAAGTAAAAGATGCTGAAGATCAGTTGGGTG
CACGAGTGGGTTACATCGAACTGGATCTCAACAGCGGTAAGATCCTTGAGAGTTTTCGCCCCGAAGAACG
TTTTCCAATGATGAGCACTTTTAAAGTTCTGCTATGTGGCGCGGTATTATCCCGTATTGACGCCGGGCAA
GAGCAACTCGGTCGCCGCATACACTATTCTCAGAATGACTTGGTTGAGTACTCACCAGTCACAGAAAAGC
ATCTTACGGATGGCATGACAGTAAGAGAATTATGCAGTGCTGCCATAACCATGAGTGATAACACTGCGGC
CAACTTACTTCTGACAACGATCGGAGGACCGAAGGAGCTAACCGCTTTTTTGCACAACATGGGGGATCAT
GTAACTCGCCTTGATCGTTGGGAACCGGAGCTGAATGAAGCCATACCAAACGACGAGCGTGACACCACGA
TGCCTGTAGCAATGGCAACAACGTTGCGCAAACTATTAACTGGCGAACTACTTACTCTAGCTTCCCGGCA
ACAATTAATAGACTGGATGGAGGCGGATAAAGTTGCAGGACCACTTCTGCGCTCGGCCCTTCCGGCTGGC
TGGTTTATTGCTGATAAATCTGGAGCCGGTGAGCGTGGGTCTCGCGGTATCATTGCAGCACTGGGGCCAG
ATGGTAAGCCCTCCCGTATCGTAGTTATCTACACGACGGGGAGTCAGGCAACTATGGATGAACGAAATAG
ACAGATCGCTGAGATAGGTGCCTCACTGATTAAGCATTGGTAACTGTCAGACCAAGTTTACTCATATATA
CTTTAGATTGATTTAAAACTTCATTTTTAATTTAAAAGGATCTAGGTGAAGATCCTTTTTGATAATCTCA
TGACCAAAATCCCTTAACGTGAGTTTTCGTTCCACTGAGCGTCAGACCCCGTAGAAAAGATCAAAGGATC
TTCTTGAGATCCTTTTTTTCTGCGCGTAATCTGCTGCTTGCAAACAAAAAAACCACCGCTACCAGCGGTG
GTTTGTTTGCCGGATCAAGAGCTACCAACTCTTTTTCCGAAGGTAACTGGCTTCAGCAGAGCGCAGATAC
CAAATACTGTTCTTCTAGTGTAGCCGTAGTTAGGCCACCACTTCAAGAACTCTGTAGCACCGCCTACATA
CCTCGCTCTGCTAATCCTGTTACCAGTGGCTGCTGCCAGTGGCGATAAGTCGTGTCTTACCGGGTTGGAC
TCAAGACGATAGTTACCGGATAAGGCGCAGCGGTCGGGCTGAACGGGGGGTTCGTGCACACAGCCCAGCT
TGGAGCGAACGACCTACACCGAACTGAGATACCTACAGCGTGAGCTATGAGAAAGCGCCACGCTTCCCGA
AGGGAGAAAGGCGGACAGGTATCCGGTAAGCGGCAGGGTCGGAACAGGAGAGCGCACGAGGGAGCTTCCA
GGGGGAAACGCCTGGTATCTTTATAGTCCTGTCGGGTTTCGCCACCTCTGACTTGAGCGTCGATTTTTGT
GATGCTCGTCAGGGGGGCGGAGCCTATGGAAAAACGCCAGCAACGCGGCCTTTTTACGGTTCCTGGCCTT
TTGCTGGCCTTTTGCTCACATGTCCTGCAGGCAGCTGCGCGCTCGCTCGCTCACTGAGGCCGCCCGGGCG
TCGGGCGACCTTTGGTCGCCCGGCCTCAGTGAGCGAGCGAGCGCGCAGAGAGGGAGTGGCCAACTCCATC
ACTAGGGGTTCCT
Features (pLannotate 1.2.2; 17 found; start..end, strand, type, name):
    373..393     +  CDS            VC155 (fragment): C-terminal fragment of mVenus for use in bimolecular fluorescence complementation (BiFC) (Kodama and Hu, 2010)
    396..427     +  promoter       minP: minimal TATA-box promoter with low basal activity
    487..1412    +  CDS            ChR2 (fragment): N-terminal fragment of channelrhodopsin-2 from the alga Chlamydomonas reinhardtii (Nagel et al., 2003) blue light-activated cation channel
   1417..2133    +  CDS            EGFP: EGFP is a basic (constitutively fluorescent) green fluorescent protein published in 1996, derived from Aequorea victoria. It is reported to be a rapidly-maturing weak dimer with moderate acid sensitivity.
   2140..2164    +  misc_feature   MCS (fragment): pBluescript multiple cloning site
   2164..2752    +  misc_feature   WPRE: woodchuck hepatitis virus posttranscriptional regulatory element
   2784..3260    +  polyA_signal   hGH poly(A) signal: human growth hormone polyadenylation signal
   3300..3440    +  repeat_region  AAV2 ITR: inverted terminal repeat of adeno-associated virus serotype 2 inverted
   3445..3496    -  misc_feature   bom (fragment): basis of mobility region from pBR322
   3515..3970    +  rep_origin     f1 ori (sequence partly withheld): f1 bacteriophage origin of replication; arrow indicates direction of (+) strand synthesis
   3971..4020    -  misc_feature   bom (fragment): basis of mobility region from pBR322
   4122..4157    -  CDS            rop (fragment): Rop protein, which maintains plasmids at low copy number; rop
   4252..4356    +  promoter       AmpR promoter: bla
   4357..5217    +  CDS            AmpR: β-lactamase; bla; confers resistance to ampicillin, carbenicillin, and related antibiotics
   5388..5976    +  rep_origin     ori: high-copy-number ColE1/pMB1/pBR322/pUC origin of replication
   6049..6076    +  repeat_region  AAV2 ITR (fragment): inverted terminal repeat of adeno-associated virus serotype 2 inverted
   6105..6132    +  repeat_region  AAV2 ITR (fragment): inverted terminal repeat of adeno-associated virus serotype 2 inverted
