[The description below was written by a language model from this plasmid's Addgene catalogue record and pLannotate feature annotations shown in this document.]
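Description:
157_pAAV-ProD2-CatCh-GFP-WPRE is an AAV transfer plasmid of about 6.2 kb, built on a pAAV backbone, for packaging a cell-type-targeted optogenetic cassette into recombinant adeno-associated virus. In bacteria it is maintained by a high-copy ColE1/pUC-type origin and selected with ampicillin through the β-lactamase gene and its own promoter. A filamentous phage origin (called f1 in one sequence record and M13 in the other) is also present. The short bom, rop and VC155 hits are small fragments and are most likely backbone remnants or annotation artefacts rather than functional parts.

The payload lies between AAV2 inverted terminal repeats, which provide the cis signals for genome replication and encapsidation. The right ITR is annotated in full, while the left one is detected only as two short fragments. Expression is driven by ProD2, a synthetic promoter. The annotation does not recognise ProD2 itself, but an unannotated stretch sits upstream of a minimal TATA-box promoter, which suggests a synthetic regulatory region coupled to a minimal core promoter. Downstream is CatCh, the L132C variant of channelrhodopsin-2, a blue-light-gated cation channel from Chlamydomonas reinhardtii. It is followed almost directly by EGFP, consistent with the ChR2(L132C)-EGFP fusion named in the record, so expressing cells are both light-sensitive and fluorescent. A WPRE enhances transcript stability and expression, and a human growth hormone polyadenylation signal terminates the transcript.

The stated purpose is to target expression to neuronal and glial cell types in the retina of mice, non-human primates and humans. The record does not say which cell population ProD2 favours. The sequencing-derived and depositor sequences differ slightly in length but show the same feature layout.
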