Addgene plasmid #125978: 157_pAAV-ProD2-CatCh-GFP-WPRE
Purpose: Targeting expression to neuronal and glial cell types in mice, non-human primates, and human retina
Depositing lab: Botond Roska. Depositing organization: Friedrich Miescher Institute for Biomedical Research. Publication: Targeting neuronal and glial cell types with synthetic promoter AAVs in mice, non-human primates and humans. Juttner J, Szabo A, Gross-Scherf B, Morikawa RK, Rompani SB, Hantz P, Szikra T, Esposti F, Cowan CS, Bharioke A, Patino-Alvarez CP, Keles O, Kusnyerik A, Azoulay T, Hartl D, Krebs AR, Schubeler D, Hajdu RI, Lukats A, Nemeth J, Nagy ZZ, Wu KC, Wu RH, Xiang L, Fang XL, Jin ZB, Goldblum D, Hasler PW, Scholl HPN, Krol J, Roska B. Nat Neurosci. 2019 Jul 8. pii: 10.1038/s41593-019-0431-2. doi: 10.1038/s41593-019-0431-2. PubMed 31285614.
Backbone
  Vector backbone: pAAV
  Vector type: AAV
Growth in bacteria
  Bacterial resistance: Ampicillin, 100 μg/mL
  Growth temperature: 37°C
  Growth strain: NEB Stable
  Copy number: High Copy
Gene/Insert
  Gene/Insert name: CatCh-GFP (alt name: ChR2(L132C)-EGFP)
  Species: Synthetic
  Promoter: ProD2
  Cloning method: Restriction Enzyme; 5′ cloning site Unknown (unknown if destroyed); 3′ cloning site Unknown (unknown if destroyed)
Terms and licenses: Academic/Nonprofit Terms; Industry Terms: Not Available to Industry
Depositor comments: Please visit https://www.biorxiv.org/content/early/2018/10/04/434720.full.pdf for BioRxiv preprint
How to cite: 157_pAAV-ProD2-CatCh-GFP-WPRE was a gift from Botond Roska (Addgene plasmid # 125978 ; http://n2t.net/addgene:125978 ; RRID:Addgene_125978)
